>Addgene plasmid #157620 | pTT3-SP-6xHis-NTRK1(FL)-FLAG | addgene full sequence | sequence record 382009 | Addgene NGS Result
GCGGCCGCGCTAGCGCCACCATGCTTAGAGGTGGAAGAAGAGGACAGCTCGGCTGGCATTCTTGGGCTGC
TGGACCTGGATCTCTGCTGGCTTGGCTGATTCTTGCTTCTGCCGGCGCTGGAAGCCACCACCATCACCAT
CATGCTCCCTGTCCTGATGCCTGTTGTCCTCACGGAAGCAGCGGCCTGAGATGTACAAGAGATGGCGCCC
TGGACAGCCTGCATCATCTGCCTGGTGCCGAGAATCTGACCGAGCTGTACATCGAGAACCAGCAGCATCT
GCAGCACCTGGAACTGAGAGATCTGAGAGGCCTGGGCGAGCTGAGAAACCTGACAATCGTGAAGTCCGGG
CTGAGATTCGTGGCCCCTGACGCCTTTCACTTCACCCCTAGACTGAGCCGGCTGAACCTGAGCTTCAATG
CCCTGGAATCCCTGAGCTGGAAAACCGTGCAGGGCCTGTCTCTGCAAGAGCTGGTGCTGTCTGGCAATCC
TCTGCACTGTAGCTGTGCCCTGAGATGGCTGCAGAGATGGGAAGAAGAAGGCCTCGGCGGAGTCCCTGAG
CAGAAACTGCAATGTCATGGCCAGGGACCTCTGGCTCACATGCCTAATGCAAGCTGTGGCGTGCCCACAC
TGAAGGTGCAGGTTCCAAATGCCTCTGTGGACGTGGGAGATGACGTGCTGCTGAGATGCCAGGTTGAAGG
CAGAGGACTGGAACAGGCCGGATGGATCCTGACAGAGCTGGAACAGAGCGCCACCGTGATGAAGTCTGGT
GGACTGCCTTCTCTGGGCCTGACACTGGCCAATGTGACCAGCGACCTGAACCGGAAGAATGTGACCTGCT
GGGCCGAGAACGATGTGGGCAGAGCTGAAGTGTCCGTGCAAGTGAACGTGTCATTCCCTGCCAGCGTTCA
GCTGCACACAGCCGTGGAAATGCACCACTGGTGTATCCCTTTCAGCGTGGACGGACAGCCAGCACCTAGC
CTGCGTTGGCTGTTTAACGGCAGCGTGCTGAACGAGACAAGCTTCATCTTCACCGAGTTTCTGGAACCAG
CCGCCAACGAAACAGTGCGGCATGGCTGTCTGAGACTGAACCAGCCTACACACGTGAACAACGGCAACTA
CACCCTGCTGGCCGCCAATCCTTTTGGACAGGCCTCTGCCTCTATCATGGCCGCCTTCATGGACAACCCC
TTCGAGTTCAACCCCGAGGATCCCATTCCTGTGTCTTTCAGCCCCGTGGACACCAATAGCACAAGCGGCG
ACCCCGTGGAAAAGAAGGATGAGACACCTTTTGGCGTGTCCGTGGCCGTTGGACTGGCTGTGTTTGCCTG
TCTGTTCCTGAGCACACTGCTGCTTGTGCTGAACAAGTGCGGCAGAAGAAACAAGTTCGGCATCAACAGA
CCTGCCGTGCTGGCTCCTGAAGATGGACTGGCAATGAGCCTGCACTTTATGACCCTCGGCGGCAGCAGCC
TGTCTCCTACTGAAGGCAAAGGTTCTGGACTGCAGGGCCACATCATCGAGAATCCCCAGTACTTCAGCGA
CGCCTGCGTGCACCACATCAAGAGAAGAGACATCGTGCTGAAGTGGGAACTCGGCGAGGGCGCCTTTGGA
AAAGTGTTTCTGGCCGAGTGCCACAACCTGCTGCCTGAGCAGGATAAGATGCTGGTGGCCGTGAAGGCCC
TGAAAGAAGCCTCTGAAAGCGCCAGACAGGACTTCCAGAGAGAGGCCGAACTGCTGACAATGCTGCAACA
CCAGCACATCGTGCGGTTCTTCGGCGTGTGTACAGAAGGCAGACCCCTGCTGATGGTGTTCGAGTACATG
CGGCACGGCGATCTGAACAGATTCCTGAGAAGCCACGGACCTGACGCCAAACTTCTGGCTGGCGGAGAAG
ATGTGGCTCCTGGACCTCTTGGACTGGGACAGCTGCTGGCAGTTGCTTCTCAAGTGGCCGCTGGAATGGT
GTATCTGGCCGGACTGCACTTCGTGCACAGAGATCTGGCCACCAGAAATTGCCTCGTCGGACAGGGCCTC
GTGGTCAAGATCGGCGATTTCGGCATGAGCCGGGACATCTACAGCACCGACTATTACAGAGTCGGCGGAC
GGACCATGCTGCCCATTAGATGGATGCCTCCAGAGAGCATCCTGTACCGGAAGTTCACCACCGAGAGCGA
CGTGTGGTCTTTCGGAGTGGTGCTGTGGGAGATCTTCACCTACGGCAAGCAGCCCTGGTATCAGCTGAGC
AACACAGAGGCCATCGACTGCATCACCCAGGGAAGAGAACTGGAAAGACCCAGAGCCTGTCCTCCTGAGG
TGTACGCCATCATGAGAGGCTGTTGGCAGAGAGAGCCTCAGCAGAGACACAGCATCAAGGACGTGCACGC
TAGACTGCAGGCACTGGCTCAGGCTCCTCCAGTGTACCTGGATGTGCTCGGCGGCTCCGACTACAAGGAC
GACGATGATAAGTAAACGCGTTCTAGACACGTGATTAATTAAGGATCCCCCGACCTCGACCTCTGGCTAA
TAAAGGAAATTTATTTTCATTGCAATAGTGTGTTGGAATTTTTTGTGTCTCTCACTCGGAAGGACATATG
GGAGGGCAAATCATTTGGTCGAGATCCCTCGGAGATCTCTAGCTAGAGGATCGATCCCCGCCCCGGACGA
ACTAAACCTGACTACGACATCTCTGCCCCTTCTTCGCGGGGCAGTGCATGTAATCCCTTCAGTTGGTTGG
TACAACTTGCCAACTGGGCCCTGTTCCACATGTGACACGGGGGGGGACCAAACACAAAGGGGTTCTCTGA
CTGTAGTTGACATCCTTATAAATGGATGTGCACATTTGCCAACACTGAGTGGCTTTCATCCTGGAGCAGA
CTTTGCAGTCTGTGGACTGCAACACAACATTGCCTTTATGTGTAACTCTTGGCTGAAGCTCTTACACCAA
TGCTGGGGGACATGTACCTCCCAGGGGCCCAGGAAGACTACGGGAGGCTACACCAACGTCAATCAGAGGG
GCCTGTGTAGCTACCGATAAGCGGACCCTCAAGAGGGCATTAGCAATAGTGTTTATAAGGCCCCCTTGTT
AACCCTAAACGGGTAGCATATGCTTCCCGGGTAGTAGTATATACTATCCAGACTAACCCTAATTCAATAG
CATATGTTACCCAACGGGAAGCATATGCTATCGAATTAGGGTTAGTAAAAGGGTCCTAAGGAACAGCGAT
ATCTCCCACCCCATGAGCTGTCACGGTTTTATTTACATGGGGTCAGGATTCCACGAGGGTAGTGAACCAT
TTTAGTCACAAGGGCAGTGGCTGAAGATCAAGGAGCGGGCAGTGAACTCTCCTGAATCTTCGCCTGCTTC
TTCATTCTCCTTCGTTTAGCTAATAGAATAACTGCTGAGTTGTGAACAGTAAGGTGTATGTGAGGTGCTC
GAAAACAAGGTTTCAGGTGACGCCCCCAGAATAAAATTTGGACGGGGGGTTCAGTGGTGGCATTGTGCTA
TGACACCAATATAACCCTCACAAACCCCTTGGGCAATAAATACTAGTGTAGGAATGAAACATTCTGAATA
TCTTTAACAATAGAAATCCATGGGGTGGGGACAAGCCGTAAAGACTGGATGTCCATCTCACACGAATTTA
TGGCTATGGGCAACACATAATCCTAGTGCAATATGATACTGGGGTTATTAAGATGTGTCCCAGGCAGGGA
CCAAGACAGGTGAACCATGTTGTTACACTCTATTTGTAACAAGGGGAAAGAGAGTGGACGCCGACAGCAG
CGGACTCCACTGGTTGTCTCTAACACCCCCGAAAATTAAACGGGGCTCCACGCCAATGGGGCCCATAAAC
AAAGACAAGTGGCCACTCTTTTTTTTGAAATTGTGGAGTGGGGGCACGCGTCAGCCCCCACACGCCGCCC
TGCGGTTTTGGACTGTAAAATAAGGGTGTAATAACTTGGCTGATTGTAACCCCGCTAACCACTGCGGTCA
AACCACTTGCCCACAAAACCACTAATGGCACCCCGGGGAATACCTGCATAAGTAGGTGGGCGGGCCAAGA
TAGGGGCGCGATTGCTGCGATCTGGAGGACAAATTACACACACTTGCGCCTGAGCGCCAAGCACAGGGTT
GTTGGTCCTCATATTCACGAGGTCGCTGAGAGCACGGTGGGCTAATGTTGCCATGGGTAGCATATACTAC
CCAAATATCTGGATAGCATATGCTATCCTAATCTATATCTGGGTAGCATAGGCTATCCTAATCTATATCT
GGGTAGCATATGCTATCCTAATCTATATCTGGGTAGTATATGCTATCCTAATTTATATCTGGGTAGCATA
GGCTATCCTAATCTATATCTGGGTAGCATATGCTATCCTAATCTATATCTGGGTAGTATATGCTATCCTA
ATCTGTATCCGGGTAGCATATGCTATCCTAATAGAGATTAGGGTAGTATATGCTATCCTAATTTATATCT
GGGTAGCATATACTACCCAAATATCTGGATAGCATATGCTATCCTAATCTATATCTGGGTAGCATATGCT
ATCCTAATCTATATCTGGGTAGCATAGGCTATCCTAATCTATATCTGGGTAGCATATGCTATCCTAATCT
ATATCTGGGTAGTATATGCTATCCTAATTTATATCTGGGTAGCATAGGCTATCCTAATCTATATCTGGGT
AGCATATGCTATCCTAATCTATATCTGGGTAGTATATGCTATCCTAATCTGTATCCGGGTAGCATATGCT
ATCCTCATGATAAGCTGTCAAACATGAGAATTTTCTTGAAGACGAAAGGGCCTCGTGATACGCCTATTTT
TATAGGTTAATGTCATGATAATAATGGTTTCTTAGACGTCAGGTGGCACTTTTCGGGGAAATGTGCGCGG
AACCCCTATTTGTTTATTTTTCTAAATACATTCAAATATGTATCCGCTCATGAGACAATAACCCTGATAA
ATGCTTCAATAATATTGAAAAAGGAAGAGTATGAGTATTCAACATTTCCGTGTCGCCCTTATTCCCTTTT
TTGCGGCATTTTGCCTTCCTGTTTTTGCTCACCCAGAAACGCTGGTGAAAGTAAAAGATGCTGAAGATCA
GTTGGGTGCACGAGTGGGTTACATCGAACTGGATCTCAACAGCGGTAAGATCCTTGAGAGTTTTCGCCCC
GAAGAACGTTTTCCAATGATGAGCACTTTTAAAGTTCTGCTATGTGGCGCGGTATTATCCCGTGTTGACG
CCGGGCAAGAGCAACTCGGTCGCCGCATACACTATTCTCAGAATGACTTGGTTGAGTACTCACCAGTCAC
AGAAAAGCATCTTACGGATGGCATGACAGTAAGAGAATTATGCAGTGCTGCCATAACCATGAGTGATAAC
ACTGCGGCCAACTTACTTCTGACAACGATCGGAGGACCGAAGGAGCTAACCGCTTTTTTGCACAACATGG
GGGATCATGTAACTCGCCTTGATCGTTGGGAACCGGAGCTGAATGAAGCCATACCAAACGACGAGCGTGA
CACCACGATGCCTGCAGCAATGGCAACAACGTTGCGCAAACTATTAACTGGCGAACTACTTACTCTAGCT
TCCCGGCAACAATTAATAGACTGGATGGAGGCGGATAAAGTTGCAGGACCACTTCTGCGCTCGGCCCTTC
CGGCTGGCTGGTTTATTGCTGATAAATCTGGAGCCGGTGAGCGTGGGTCTCGCGGTATCATTGCAGCACT
GGGGCCAGATGGTAAGCCCTCCCGTATCGTAGTTATCTACACGACGGGGAGTCAGGCAACTATGGATGAA
CGAAATAGACAGATCGCTGAGATAGGTGCCTCACTGATTAAGCATTGGTAACTGTCAGACCAAGTTTACT
CATATATACTTTAGATTGATTTAAAACTTCATTTTTAATTTAAAAGGATCTAGGTGAAGATCCTTTTTGA
TAATCTCATGACCAAAATCCCTTAACGTGAGTTTTCGTTCCACTGAGCGTCAGACCCCGTAGAAAAGATC
AAAGGATCTTCTTGAGATCCTTTTTTTCTGCGCGTAATCTGCTGCTTGCAAACAAAAAAACCACCGCTAC
CAGCGGTGGTTTGTTTGCCGGATCAAGAGCTACCAACTCTTTTTCCGAAGGTAACTGGCTTCAGCAGAGC
GCAGATACCAAATACTGTTCTTCTAGTGTAGCCGTAGTTAGGCCACCACTTCAAGAACTCTGTAGCACCG
CCTACATACCTCGCTCTGCTAATCCTGTTACCAGTGGCTGCTGCCAGTGGCGATAAGTCGTGTCTTACCG
GGTTGGACTCAAGACGATAGTTACCGGATAAGGCGCAGCGGTCGGGCTGAACGGGGGGTTCGTGCACACA
GCCCAGCTTGGAGCGAACGACCTACACCGAACTGAGATACCTACAGCGTGAGCTATGAGAAAGCGCCACG
CTTCCCGAAGGGAGAAAGGCGGACAGGTATCCGGTAAGCGGCAGGGTCGGAACAGGAGAGCGCACGAGGG
AGCTTCCAGGGGGAAACGCCTGGTATCTTTATAGTCCTGTCGGGTTTCGCCACCTCTGACTTGAGCGTCG
ATTTTTGTGATGCTCGTCAGGGGGGCGGAGCCTATGGAAAAACGCCAGCAACGCGGCCTTTTTACGGTTC
CTGGCCTTTTGCTGGCCTTTTGCTCACATGTTCTTTCCTGCGTTATCCCCTGATTCTGTGGATAACCGTA
TTACCGCCTTTGAGTGAGCTGATACCGCTCGCCGCAGCCGAACGACCGAGCGCAGCGAGTCAGTGAGCGA
GGAAGCGGAAGAGCGCCCAATACGCAAACCGCCTCTCCCCGCGCGTTGGCCGATTCATTAATGCAGCTGG
CACGACAGGTTTCCCGACTGGAAAGCGGGCAGTGAGCGCAACGCAATTAATGTGAGTTAGCTCACTCATT
AGGCACCCCAGGCTTTACACTTTATGCTTCCGGCTCGTATGTTGTGTGGAATTGTGAGCGGATAACAATT
TCACACAGGAAACAGCTATGACCATGATTACGCCAAGCTCTAGCTAGAGGTCGACCAATTCTCATGTTTG
ACAGCTTATCATCGCAGATCCGGGCAACGTTGTTGCCATTGCTGCAGGCGCAGAACTGGTAGGTATGGAA
GATCTATACATTGAATCAATATTGGCAATTAGCCATATTAGTCATTGGTTATATAGCATAAATCAATATT
GGCTATTGGCCATTGCATACGTTGTATCTATATCATAATATGTACATTTATATTGGCTCATGTCCAATAT
GACCGCCATGTTGACATTGATTATTGACTAGTTATTAATAGTAATCAATTACGGGGTCATTAGTTCATAG
CCCATATATGGAGTTCCGCGTTACATAACTTACGGTAAATGGCCCGCCTGGCTGACCGCCCAACGACCCC
CGCCCATTGACGTCAATAATGACGTATGTTCCCATAGTAACGCCAATAGGGACTTTCCATTGACGTCAAT
GGGTGGAGTATTTACGGTAAACTGCCCACTTGGCAGTACATCAAGTGTATCATATGCCAAGTCCGCCCCC
TATTGACGTCAATGACGGTAAATGGCCCGCCTGGCATTATGCCCAGTACATGACCTTACGGGACTTTCCT
ACTTGGCAGTACATCTACGTATTAGTCATCGCTATTACCATGGTGATGCGGTTTTGGCAGTACACCAATG
GGCGTGGATAGCGGTTTGACTCACGGGGATTTCCAAGTCTCCACCCCATTGACGTCAATGGGAGTTTGTT
TTGGCACCAAAATCAACGGGACTTTCCAAAATGTCGTAATAACCCCGCCCCGTTGACGCAAATGGGCGGT
AGGCGTGTACGGTGGGAGGTCTATATAAGCAGAGCTCGTTTAGTGAACCGTCAGATCCTCACTCTCTTCC
GCATCGCTGTCTGCGAGGGCCAGCTGTTGGGCTCGCGGTTGAGGACAAACTCTTCGCGGTCTTTCCAGTA
CTCTTGGATCGGAAACCCGTCGGCCTCCGAACGGTACTCCGCCACCGAGGGACCTGAGCGAGTCCGCATC
GACCGGATCGGAAAACCTCTCGAGAAAGGCGTCTAACCAGTCACAGTCGCAAGGTAGGCTGAGCACCGTG
GCGGGCGGCAGCGGGTGGCGGTCGGGGTTGTTTCTGGCGGAGGTGCTGCTGATGATGTAATTAAAGTAGG
CGGTCTTGAGACGGCGGATGGTCGAGGTGAGGTGTGGCAGGCTTGAGATCCAGCTGTTGGGGTGAGTACT
CCCTCTCAAAAGCGGGCATTACTTCTGCGCTAAGATTGTCAGTTTCCAAAAACGAGGAGGATTTGATATT
CACCTGGCCCGATCTGGCCATACACTTGAGTGACAATGACATCCACTTTGCCTTTCTCTCCACAGGTGTC
CACTCCCAGGTCCAAGTTTAAACT
Features (pLannotate 1.2.2; 19 found; start..end, strand, type, name):
     21..2432    +  CDS            NTRK1: NTRK1_HUMAN - Also known as MTC, TRK From Homo sapiens (Human).
   2442..2458    +  CDS            FLAG (fragment): FLAG® epitope tag, followed by an enterokinase cleavage site
   2519..2574    +  polyA_signal   β-globin poly(A) signal: rabbit β-globin polyadenylation signal (Gil and Proudfoot, 1987)
   3088..4769    -  rep_origin     oriP (fragment): Epstein-Barr virus oriP replication origin (Yates et al., 2000)
   4896..5000    +  promoter       AmpR promoter: bla
   5001..5861    +  CDS            AmpR: β-lactamase; bla; confers resistance to ampicillin, carbenicillin, and related antibiotics
   6032..6620    +  rep_origin     ori: high-copy-number ColE1/pMB1/pBR322/pUC origin of replication
   6803..6895    +  CDS            lacI (fragment): lac repressor; lacI; The lac repressor binds to the lac operator to inhibit transcription in E. coli. This inhibition can be relieved by adding lactose or isopropyl-β-D-thiogalactopyranoside (IPTG).
   6908..6929    +  protein_bind   CAP binding site: CAP binding activates transcription in the presence of cAMP. E. coli catabolite activator protein
   6944..6974    +  promoter       lac promoter: promoter for the E. coli lac operon
   6982..6998    +  protein_bind   lac operator: The lac repressor binds to the lac operator to inhibit transcription in E. coli. This inhibition can be relieved by adding lactose or isopropyl-β-D-thiogalactopyranoside (IPTG). lac repressor encoded by lacI
   7068..7084    +  promoter       tet promoter (fragment): E. coli promoter for tetracycline efflux protein gene
   7094..7119    -  CDS            bla(M) (fragment): β-lactamase lacking the signal sequence; bla(M); allows cytosolic expression of β-lactamase
   7293..7672    +  enhancer       CMV enhancer: human cytomegalovirus immediate early enhancer
   7674..7873    +  promoter       CMV promoter: human cytomegalovirus (CMV) immediate early promoter
   7941..7979    +  misc_feature   Ad SA (fragment): adenovirus major late transcript splice acceptor (Friedrich and Soriano, 1991)
   8012..8221    -  CDS            PTP (fragment): TERM_ADE02 - Experimental evidence at protein level: Swiss-Prot protein existence level 1. Protein covalently bound to the viral DNA that acts as a primer for viral genomic replication by DNA strand displacement. Assembles on the viral origin of replication in an initiation complex with viral polymerase, DBP, host NFIA and host POU2F1/OCT1. During initiation, the polymerase covalently couples the first dCTP with Ser- 580 of pTP. The terminal protein stimulates the template activity over 20 fold compared to protein-free templates. Neo-synthesized viral genomes are linked to two preterminal prot
   8252..8341    +  intron         chimeric intron (fragment): chimera between introns from adenovirus and immunoglobulin heavy chain genes
   8360..8406    +  CDS            IgH signal sequence (fragment): signal sequence from the mouse immunoglobulin heavy chain variable region
