[The description below was written by a language model from this plasmid's Addgene catalogue record and pLannotate feature annotations shown in this document.]
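Description:
pTT3-SP-6xHis-NTRK1(FL)-FLAG is a mammalian expression plasmid built on the pTT3 backbone that places full-length human NTRK1 (the TrkA receptor tyrosine kinase) on the cell surface. It is maintained in E. coli through a high-copy ColE1/pUC-type origin and selected with ampicillin via the β-lactamase gene. The backbone also carries a fragment of the Epstein-Barr virus oriP, an element that can support episomal retention and prolonged expression in cells supplying EBNA1. Remnants of lac regulatory sequence are annotated but appear to be backbone carry-over rather than functional parts of the design.

Transcription is driven by the CMV immediate-early enhancer and promoter. This is followed by adenovirus-derived leader and splice sequences and a chimeric intron fragment, which typically improve mRNA processing and expression; the annotated adenoviral "PTP" fragment on the opposite strand probably reflects this adenoviral leader region rather than an intended coding sequence. The open reading frame starts with an immunoglobulin heavy-chain signal peptide (the "SP" in the name) that directs the protein into the secretory pathway. The catalogue lists an N-terminal 6xHis tag next, although the feature table does not annotate it separately. The NTRK1 coding sequence was synthesised and is inserted between retained NotI and MluI sites, and it is fused to a C-terminal FLAG epitope. A rabbit β-globin polyadenylation signal ends the transcript.

In the mature receptor the His tag should lie on the extracellular side and the FLAG tag on the cytoplasmic tail. The plasmid belongs to a collection made for a human immunoglobulin-superfamily cell-surface interactome study and is intended for binding and signaling assays. The depositor notes that some plasmids in the collection may contain an IS4-like transposase insertion upstream of the CMV promoter; no such element is annotated here.
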