Addgene plasmid #157620: pTT3-SP-6xHis-NTRK1(FL)-FLAG
Purpose: Mammalian cell surface expression of His- and FLAG-tagged full-length protein for binding and signaling assays
Depositing lab: Chris Garcia. Depositing organization: Stanford University. Publication: A Human IgSF Cell-Surface Interactome Reveals a Complex Network of Protein-Protein Interactions. Wojtowicz WM, Vielmetter J, Fernandes RA, Siepe DH, Eastman CL, Chisholm GB, Cox S, Klock H, Anderson PW, Rue SM, Miller JJ, Glaser SM, Bragstad ML, Vance J, Lam AW, Lesley SA, Zinn K, Garcia KC. Cell. 2020 Aug 20;182(4):1027-1043.e17. doi: 10.1016/j.cell.2020.07.025. PubMed 32822567.
Backbone
  Vector backbone: pTT3
  Backbone size w/o insert (bp): 5982
  Vector type: Mammalian Expression
Growth in bacteria
  Bacterial resistance: Ampicillin, 100 μg/mL
  Growth temperature: 37°C
  Growth strain: DH5alpha
  Copy number: High Copy
Gene/Insert
  Gene/Insert name: NTRK1
  Species: H. sapiens (human)
  Insert size (bp): 2442
  Entrez Gene: NTRK1 (a.k.a. MTC, TRK, TRK1, TRKA, Trk-A, p140-TrkA)
  Promoter: CMV
  Tag / fusion protein: FLAG (C terminal on backbone); 6xHis (N terminal on backbone)
  Cloning method: Restriction Enzyme; 5′ cloning site GCGGCCGC (not destroyed); 3′ cloning site ACGCGT (not destroyed)
  Sequencing primers: 5′ TTGCCTTTCTCTCCACAGGT; 3′ CCCATATGTCCTTCCGAGTG
Resource information
  A portion of this plasmid was derived from a plasmid made by: synthesis by ThermoFisher
Terms and licenses: Academic/Nonprofit Terms; Industry Terms: Not Available to Industry
Depositor comments: Some plasmids in this collection may have an IS4-like element ISVsa5 family transposase upstream of the CMV promoter.
How to cite: pTT3-SP-6xHis-NTRK1(FL)-FLAG was a gift from Chris Garcia (Addgene plasmid # 157620 ; http://n2t.net/addgene:157620 ; RRID:Addgene_157620)
