>Addgene plasmid #157620 | pTT3-SP-6xHis-NTRK1(FL)-FLAG | depositor partial sequence | sequence record 304350 | NTRK1(FL)
ATGCTTAGAGGTGGAAGAAGAGGACAGCTCGGCTGGCATTCTTGGGCTGCTGGACCTGGATCTCTGCTGG
CTTGGCTGATTCTTGCTTCTGCCGGCGCTGGAAGCCACCACCATCACCATCATGCTCCCTGTCCTGATGC
CTGTTGTCCTCACGGAAGCAGCGGCCTGAGATGTACAAGAGATGGCGCCCTGGACAGCCTGCATCATCTG
CCTGGTGCCGAGAATCTGACCGAGCTGTACATCGAGAACCAGCAGCATCTGCAGCACCTGGAACTGAGAG
ATCTGAGAGGCCTGGGCGAGCTGAGAAACCTGACAATCGTGAAGTCCGGGCTGAGATTCGTGGCCCCTGA
CGCCTTTCACTTCACCCCTAGACTGAGCCGGCTGAACCTGAGCTTCAATGCCCTGGAATCCCTGAGCTGG
AAAACCGTGCAGGGCCTGTCTCTGCAAGAGCTGGTGCTGTCTGGCAATCCTCTGCACTGTAGCTGTGCCC
TGAGATGGCTGCAGAGATGGGAAGAAGAAGGCCTCGGCGGAGTCCCTGAGCAGAAACTGCAATGTCATGG
CCAGGGACCTCTGGCTCACATGCCTAATGCAAGCTGTGGCGTGCCCACACTGAAGGTGCAGGTTCCAAAT
GCCTCTGTGGACGTGGGAGATGACGTGCTGCTGAGATGCCAGGTTGAAGGCAGAGGACTGGAACAGGCCG
GATGGATCCTGACAGAGCTGGAACAGAGCGCCACCGTGATGAAGTCTGGTGGACTGCCTTCTCTGGGCCT
GACACTGGCCAATGTGACCAGCGACCTGAACCGGAAGAATGTGACCTGCTGGGCCGAGAACGATGTGGGC
AGAGCTGAAGTGTCCGTGCAAGTGAACGTGTCATTCCCTGCCAGCGTTCAGCTGCACACAGCCGTGGAAA
TGCACCACTGGTGTATCCCTTTCAGCGTGGACGGACAGCCAGCACCTAGCCTGCGTTGGCTGTTTAACGG
CAGCGTGCTGAACGAGACAAGCTTCATCTTCACCGAGTTTCTGGAACCAGCCGCCAACGAAACAGTGCGG
CATGGCTGTCTGAGACTGAACCAGCCTACACACGTGAACAACGGCAACTACACCCTGCTGGCCGCCAATC
CTTTTGGACAGGCCTCTGCCTCTATCATGGCCGCCTTCATGGACAACCCCTTCGAGTTCAACCCCGAGGA
TCCCATTCCTGTGTCTTTCAGCCCCGTGGACACCAATAGCACAAGCGGCGACCCCGTGGAAAAGAAGGAT
GAGACACCTTTTGGCGTGTCCGTGGCCGTTGGACTGGCTGTGTTTGCCTGTCTGTTCCTGAGCACACTGC
TGCTTGTGCTGAACAAGTGCGGCAGAAGAAACAAGTTCGGCATCAACAGACCTGCCGTGCTGGCTCCTGA
AGATGGACTGGCAATGAGCCTGCACTTTATGACCCTCGGCGGCAGCAGCCTGTCTCCTACTGAAGGCAAA
GGTTCTGGACTGCAGGGCCACATCATCGAGAATCCCCAGTACTTCAGCGACGCCTGCGTGCACCACATCA
AGAGAAGAGACATCGTGCTGAAGTGGGAACTCGGCGAGGGCGCCTTTGGAAAAGTGTTTCTGGCCGAGTG
CCACAACCTGCTGCCTGAGCAGGATAAGATGCTGGTGGCCGTGAAGGCCCTGAAAGAAGCCTCTGAAAGC
GCCAGACAGGACTTCCAGAGAGAGGCCGAACTGCTGACAATGCTGCAACACCAGCACATCGTGCGGTTCT
TCGGCGTGTGTACAGAAGGCAGACCCCTGCTGATGGTGTTCGAGTACATGCGGCACGGCGATCTGAACAG
ATTCCTGAGAAGCCACGGACCTGACGCCAAACTTCTGGCTGGCGGAGAAGATGTGGCTCCTGGACCTCTT
GGACTGGGACAGCTGCTGGCAGTTGCTTCTCAAGTGGCCGCTGGAATGGTGTATCTGGCCGGACTGCACT
TCGTGCACAGAGATCTGGCCACCAGAAATTGCCTCGTCGGACAGGGCCTCGTGGTCAAGATCGGCGATTT
CGGCATGAGCCGGGACATCTACAGCACCGACTATTACAGAGTCGGCGGACGGACCATGCTGCCCATTAGA
TGGATGCCTCCAGAGAGCATCCTGTACCGGAAGTTCACCACCGAGAGCGACGTGTGGTCTTTCGGAGTGG
TGCTGTGGGAGATCTTCACCTACGGCAAGCAGCCCTGGTATCAGCTGAGCAACACAGAGGCCATCGACTG
CATCACCCAGGGAAGAGAACTGGAAAGACCCAGAGCCTGTCCTCCTGAGGTGTACGCCATCATGAGAGGC
TGTTGGCAGAGAGAGCCTCAGCAGAGACACAGCATCAAGGACGTGCACGCTAGACTGCAGGCACTGGCTC
AGGCTCCTCCAGTGTACCTGGATGTGCTCGGCGGCTCCGACTACAAGGACGACGATGATAAG
